Addgene plasmid #177037: pEPKK0CM0480
Purpose: Level 0 promoter binding site part for MoClo assembly, nonstandard overlaps, CCAT-TACT
Depositing lab: Nicola Patron. Depositing organization: Earlham Institute. Publication: Reconstitution of monoterpene indole alkaloid biosynthesis in genome engineered Nicotiana benthamiana. Dudley QM, Jo S, Guerrero DAS, Chhetry M, Smedley MA, Harwood WA, Sherden NH, O'Connor SE, Caputi L, Patron NJ. Commun Biol. 2022 Sep 10;5(1):949. doi: 10.1038/s42003-022-03904-w. PubMed 36088516.
Backbone
  Vector backbone: pUAP1
  Vector type: Synthetic Biology
Growth in bacteria
  Bacterial resistance: Chloramphenicol, 25 μg/mL
  Growth temperature: 37°C
  Growth strain: DH5alpha
  Copy number: High Copy
Gene/Insert
  Gene/Insert name: 2x opattB binding site plus minimal CaMV 35S promoter plus partial TMV 'UTR
  Species: Other
  Cloning method: Restriction Enzyme; 5′ cloning site Unknown (unknown if destroyed); 3′ cloning site Unknown (unknown if destroyed)
  Sequencing primers: 5′ GGCGTATCACGAGGCAGAATTTC; 3′ CCTGCATAACGCGAAGTAATC
Terms and licenses: Academic/Nonprofit Terms; Industry Terms: Not Available to Industry
Depositor comments: the CDS sequence has been domesticated (all endogenous BpiI, BsaI, BsmBI and SapI recognition sites removed) and are flanked by an inverted pair of BsaI recognition sites that produce overhangs compatible with the phytobrick assembly standard
How to cite: pEPKK0CM0480 was a gift from Nicola Patron (Addgene plasmid # 177037 ; http://n2t.net/addgene:177037 ; RRID:Addgene_177037)
