[The description below was written by a language model from this plasmid's Addgene catalogue record and pLannotate feature annotations shown in this document.]
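Description:
pEPKK0CM0480 is a small (about 2.3 kb) Level 0 parts plasmid for MoClo/Golden Gate assembly, built in the pUAP1 universal acceptor backbone and intended as a building block for plant synthetic biology constructs rather than for direct expression. It is maintained in E. coli at high copy through a ColE1/pUC-type origin and selected with chloramphenicol via the cat gene, which is driven by its native promoter and followed by the lambda t0 terminator. Bacterial terminators, including a his operon terminator, flank the cloning region and insulate the part from read-through transcription from the backbone.

The insert is a synthetic minimal promoter module. Two copies of a minimal φC31 attB sequence, named "opattB" in the record and described as binding sites, sit upstream of the minimal CaMV 35S promoter, followed by a fragment of the tobacco mosaic virus Ω 5′ leader, a translational enhancer. A minimal 35S core normally has little activity alone, so this layout suggests a promoter whose output depends on a factor recruited to the attB operators. The record does not name that factor. According to the depositor, the sequence has been domesticated by removing internal BpiI, BsaI, BsmBI and SapI sites, and it is flanked by an inverted pair of BsaI sites so that digestion releases the part for one-pot assembly. The depositor comment describes the overhangs as Phytobrick-compatible, whereas the purpose field specifies nonstandard overlaps (CCAT to TACT), implying use with matching custom parts, presumably because the part carries only a partial 5′ UTR. The plasmid comes from work on reconstituting monoterpene indole alkaloid biosynthesis in engineered Nicotiana benthamiana.
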