Features (pLannotate 1.2.2; 10 found; start..end, strand, type, name):
    227..324     -  promoter       cat promoter: promoter of the E. coli cat gene encoding chloramphenicol acetyltransferase
    410..453     -  terminator     bacterial terminator: putative bacterial transcription terminator
    485..518     +  protein_bind   attB: minimal attB site for the φC31 integrase (Groth et al., 2000) phage φC31 integrase
    544..577     +  protein_bind   attB: minimal attB site for the φC31 integrase (Groth et al., 2000) phage φC31 integrase
    594..640     +  promoter       minimal CaMV 35S promoter: minimal 35S promoter from cauliflower mosaic virus
    673..698     +  misc_feature   TMV Ω (fragment): translational enhancer from the tobacco mosaic virus 5'-leader sequence (Gallie et al., 1988)
    732..789     +  terminator     his operon terminator: This putative transcriptin terminator from the E. coli his operon has a 2-bp deletion introduced during synthesis. Its efficiency has not been determined.
    984..1572    -  rep_origin     ori: high-copy-number ColE1/pMB1/pBR322/pUC origin of replication
   1755..1849    -  terminator     lambda t0 terminator: transcription terminator from phage lambda
   1873..226     -  CDS            cat (across the origin): CAT_ECOLX - Experimental evidence at protein level: Swiss-Prot protein existence level 1. This enzyme is an effector of chloramphenicol resistance in bacteria. From Escherichia coli. This protein is used as a marker in many commonly used cloning vectors, such as pACYC184.
>Addgene plasmid #177037 | pEPKK0CM0480 | addgene full sequence | sequence record 349006 | Addgene NGS Result
CCATACGAAATTCCGGATGAGCATTCATCAGGCGGGCAAGAATGTGAATAAAGGCCGGATAAAACTTGTG
CTTATTTTTCTTTACGGTCTTTAAAAAGGCCGTAATATCCAGCTGAACGGTCTGGTTATAGGTACATTGA
GCAACTGACTGAAATGCCTCAAAATGTTCTTTACGATGCCATTGGGATATATCAACGGTGGTATATCCAG
TGATTTTTTTCTCCATTTTAGCTTCCTTAGCTCCTGAAAATCTCGATAACTCAAAAAATACGCCCGGTAG
TGATCTTATTTCATTATGGTGAAAGTTGGAACCTCTTACGTGCCCGATCAACTCGAGTGCCACCTGACGT
CTAAGAAACCATTATTATCATGACATTAACCTATAAAAATAGGCGTATCACGAGGCAGAATTTCAGATAA
AAAAAATCCTTAGCTTTCGCTAAGGATGATTTCTGGAATTCGGTCTCACCATGGTGCGGTGCGGGTGCCA
GGGCGTGCCCTTGGGCTCCCCGGGCGCGTACTCCACTCCCCGAGCCGGTGCGGGTGCCAGGGCGTGCCCT
TGGGCTCCCCGGGCGCGTACTCCACTCCCCTTCGCAAGACCCTTCCTCTATATAAGGAAGTTCATTTCAT
TTGGAGAGGACTCCGGTATTTTTACAACAATTACCACAACAAAACAAACAACAAACAACATTACAATTTA
CTATTCTAGTCGAATACTCGAGACCCTGCAGTCCGGCAAAAAAGGGCAAGGTGTCACCACCCTGCCCTTT
TTCTTTAAAACCGAAAAGATTACTTCGCGTTATGCAGGCTTCCTCGCTCACTGACTCGCTGCGCTCGGTC
GTTCGGCTGCGGCGAGCGGTATCAGCTCACTCAAAGGCGGTAATACGGTTATCCACAGAATCAGGGGATA
ACGCAGGAAAGAACATGTGAGCAAAAGGCCAGCAAAAGGCCAGGAACCGTAAAAAGGCCGCGTTGCTGGC
GTTTTTCCACAGGCTCCGCCCCCCTGACGAGCATCACAAAAATCGACGCTCAAGTCAGAGGTGGCGAAAC
CCGACAGGACTATAAAGATACCAGGCGTTTCCCCCTGGAAGCTCCCTCGTGCGCTCTCCTGTTCCGACCC
TGCCGCTTACCGGATACCTGTCCGCCTTTCTCCCTTCGGGAAGCGTGGCGCTTTCTCATAGCTCACGCTG
TAGGTATCTCAGTTCGGTGTAGGTCGTTCGCTCCAAGCTGGGCTGTGTGCACGAACCCCCCGTTCAGCCC
GACCGCTGCGCCTTATCCGGTAACTATCGTCTTGAGTCCAACCCGGTAAGACACGACTTATCGCCACTGG
CAGCAGCCACTGGTAACAGGATTAGCAGAGCGAGGTATGTAGGCGGTGCTACAGAGTTCTTGAAGTGGTG
GCCTAACTACGGCTACACTAGAAGAACAGTATTTGGTATCTGCGCTCTGCTGAAGCCAGTTACCTTCGGA
AAAAGAGTTGGTAGCTCTTGATCCGGCAAACAAACCACCGCTGGTAGCGGTGGTTTTTTTGTTTGCAAGC
AGCAGATTACGCGCAGAAAAAAAGGATCTCAAGAAGATCCTTTGATCTTTTCTACGGGGTCTGACGCTCA
GTGGAACGAAAACTCACGTTAAGGGATTTTGGTCATGAGATTATCAAAAAGGATCTTCACCTAGATCCTT
TTAAATTAAAAATGAAGTTTTAAATCAATCTAAAGTATATATGAGTAAACTTGGTCTGACAGCTCGAGGC
TTGGATTCTCACCAATAAAAAACGCCCGGCGGCAACCGAGCGTTCTGAACAAATCCAGATGGAGTTCTGA
GGTCATTACTGGATCTATCAACAGGAGTCCAAGCGAGCTCGATATCAAATTACGCCCCGCCCTGCCACTC
ATCGCAGTACTGTTGTAATTCATTAAGCATTCTGCCGACATGGAAGCCATCACAAACGGCATGATGAACC
TGAATCGCCAGCGGCATCAGCACCTTGTCGCCTTGCGTATAATATTTGCCCATGGTGAAAACGGGGGCGA
AGAAGTTGTCCATATTGGCCACGTTTAAATCAAAACTGGTGAAACTCACCCAGGGATTGGCTGAGACGAA
AAACATATTCTCAATAAACCCTTTAGGGAAATAGGCCAGGTTTTCACCGTAACACGCCACATCTTGCGAA
TATATGTGTAGAAACTGCCGGAAATCGTCGTGGTATTCACTCCAGAGCGATGAAAACGTTTCAGTTTGCT
CATGGAAAACGGTGTAACAAGGGTGAACACTATCCCATATCACCAGCTCACCGTCTTTCATTG
